Addgene plasmid #39365: TAL2007
Depositing lab: Keith Joung. Depositing organization: Massachusetts General Hospital. Publication: FLASH assembly of TALENs for high-throughput genome editing. Reyon D, Tsai SQ, Khayter C, Foden JA, Sander JD, Joung JK. Nat Biotechnol. 2012 Apr 8. doi: 10.1038/nbt.2170. PubMed 22484455.
Backbone
  Vector backbone: JDS71
  Backbone manufacturer: Joung lab (Addgene Plasmid # 32287)
  Backbone size w/o insert (bp): 6447
  Vector type: Mammalian Expression ; T7
Growth in bacteria
  Bacterial resistance: Ampicillin, 100 μg/mL
  Growth temperature: 37°C
  Growth strain: XL1 Blue
  Copy number: High Copy
Gene/Insert
  Gene/Insert name: eGFP-TALEN-04-Right
  Species: H. sapiens (human)
  Insert size (bp): 824
  Promoter: CMV
  Tag / fusion protein: 3X Flag (N terminal on backbone); WT FOKI (C terminal on backbone)
  Cloning method: Restriction Enzyme; 5′ cloning site BsmBI (destroyed during cloning); 3′ cloning site BsmBI (destroyed during cloning)
  Sequencing primers: 5′ CMV-F
Terms and licenses: Academic/Nonprofit Terms; Industry Terms: Not Available to Industry
Depositor comments: Target binding site: TGATATAGAC To reduce the chance of recombination in this plasmid, do not grow in liquid culture for more than 12-14 hours. It is strongly recommended that users perform a diagnostic digest to verify this plasmid prior to use. For example, a double digest of the plasmid with BamHI and KpnI should result in two bands at 1.5kb and 5.8kb
How to cite: TAL2007 was a gift from Keith Joung (Addgene plasmid # 39365 ; http://n2t.net/addgene:39365 ; RRID:Addgene_39365)
