[The description below was written by a language model from this plasmid's Addgene catalogue record.]
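Description:
TAL2007 is a mammalian expression plasmid encoding the right-hand monomer of a TALE nuclease pair directed against eGFP (eGFP-TALEN-04-Right). It is built on the JDS71 backbone, a roughly 6.4 kb TALEN expression vector, and is maintained in E. coli as a high-copy plasmid under ampicillin selection. The record provides catalogue fields only, with no feature table, so elements such as the origin of replication and polyadenylation signal are not itemised.

The insert is an approximately 0.8 kb array of TALE DNA-binding repeats, cloned into the backbone through BsmBI sites that were destroyed in the process, as is typical of type IIS seamless assembly. The backbone supplies the flanking parts of the fusion protein: an N-terminal 3X FLAG tag for detection and a C-terminal wild-type FokI nuclease domain. Expression in mammalian cells is driven by the CMV promoter, and the vector type listing also indicates a T7 promoter, which would generally allow in vitro transcription of the coding sequence. Although the species field lists human, the insert name indicates that the target is the eGFP reporter gene.

Because FokI cleaves as a dimer, this construct is meant to be used with the matching left-hand TALEN, so that the two monomers bind adjacent half-sites and create a double-strand break between them. It comes from a collection made by the FLASH high-throughput TALEN assembly method, where such pairs serve for genome editing and for testing nuclease activity, for example by disruption of an eGFP reporter. The depositor notes that the repetitive TALE array is prone to recombination and recommends verifying the plasmid by diagnostic digest before use.
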