>Addgene plasmid #39365 | TAL2007 | depositor partial sequence | sequence record 49667 | TAL2007 sequence 824 bps
GAACCTGACCCCAGACCAGGTAGTCGCAATCGCGAACAATAATGGGGGAAAGCAAGCCCTGGAAACCGTG
CAAAGGTTGTTGCCGGTCCTTTGTCAAGACCACGGCCTTACACCGGAGCAAGTCGTGGCCATTGCAAGCA
ACATCGGTGGCAAACAGGCTCTTGAGACGGTTCAGAGACTTCTCCCAGTTCTCTGTCAAGCCCACGGGCT
GACTCCCGATCAAGTTGTAGCGATTGCGTCCAACGGTGGAGGGAAACAAGCATTGGAGACTGTCCAACGG
CTCCTTCCCGTGTTGTGTCAAGCCCACGGTTTGACGCCTGCACAAGTGGTCGCCATCGCCTCCAATATTG
GCGGTAAGCAGGCGCTGGAAACAGTACAGCGCCTGCTGCCTGTACTGTGCCAGGATCATGGACTGACCCC
AGACCAGGTAGTCGCAATCGCGTCAAACGGAGGGGGAAAGCAAGCCCTGGAAACCGTGCAAAGGTTGTTG
CCGGTCCTTTGTCAAGACCACGGCCTTACACCGGAGCAAGTCGTGGCCATTGCAAGCAACATCGGTGGCA
AACAGGCTCTTGAGACGGTTCAGAGACTTCTCCCAGTTCTCTGTCAAGCCCACGGGCTGACTCCCGATCA
AGTTGTAGCGATTGCGAATAACAATGGAGGGAAACAAGCATTGGAGACTGTCCAACGGCTCCTTCCCGTG
TTGTGTCAAGCCCACGGTTTGACGCCTGCACAAGTGGTCGCCATCGCCTCCAATATTGGCGGTAAGCAGG
CGCTGGAAACAGTACAGCGCCTGCTGCCTGTACTGTGCCAGGATCATGGACTGA
