>Addgene plasmid #39365 | TAL2007 | addgene partial sequence | sequence record 52686 | JDS-TALEN-F 5'-TAGGGGTCGGTAAACAGTGG-3'
ACTGTGGCGGGTGAGCTTAGGGGGCCTCCGCTCCAGCTCGACACCGGGCAGCTGCTGAAGATCGCGAAGA
GAGGGGGAGTAACAGCGGTAGAGGCAGTGCACGCCTGGCGCAATGCGCTCACCGGGGCCCCCTTGAACCT
GACCCCAGACCAGGTAGTCGCAATCGCGAACAATAATGGGGGAAAGCAAGCCCTGGAAACCGTGCAAAGG
TTGTTGCCGGTCCTTTGTCAAGACCACGGCCTTACACCGGAGCAAGTCGTGGCCATTGCAAGCAACATCG
GTGGCAAACAGGCTCTTGAGACGGTTCAGAGACTTCTCCCAGTTCTCTGTCAAGCCCACGGGCTGACTCC
CGATCAAGTTGTAGCGATTGCGTCCAACGGTGGAGGGAAACAAGCATTGGAGACTGTCCAACGGCTCCTT
CCCGTGTTGTGTCAAGCCCACGGTTTGACGCCTGCACAAGTGGTCGCCATCGCCTCCAATATTGGCGGTA
AGCAGGCGCTGGAAACAGTACAGCGCCTGCTGCCTGTACTGTGCCAGGATCATGGACTGACCCCAGACCA
GGTAGTCGCAATCGCGTCAAACGGAGGGGGAAAGCAAGCCCTGGAAACCGTGCAAAGGTTGTTGCCGGTC
CTTTGTCAAGACCACGGCCTTACACCGGAGCAAGTCGTGGCCATTGCAAGCAACATCGGTGGCAAACAGG
CTCTTGAGACGGTTCAGAGACTTCTCCCAGTTCTCTGTCAAGCCCACGGGCTGACTCCCGATCAAGTTGT
AGCGATTGCGAATAACAATGGAGGGAAACAAGCATTGGAGACTGTCCAACGGCTCCTTCCCGTGTTGTGT
CAAGCCCACGGTTTGACGCCTGCACAAGTGGTCGCCATCGCCTCCAATATTGGCGGTAAGCAGGCGCTGG
AAA
